Addgene plasmid #221692: pCMV-FLAG-p31(comet)
Purpose: Mammalian expression of FLAG-tagged human p31(comet)
Depositing lab: Derrick Sek Tong Ong. Depositing organization: National University of Singapore. Publication: CAMK2D serves as a molecular scaffold for RNF8-MAD2 complex to induce mitotic checkpoint in glioma. Chuah YH, Tay EXY, Grinchuk OV, Yoon J, Feng J, Kannan S, Robert M, Jakhar R, Liang Y, Lee BWL, Wang LC, Lim YT, Zhao T, Sobota RM, Lu G, Low BC, Crasta KC, Verma CS, Lin Z, Ong DST. Cell Death Differ. 2023 Aug;30(8):1973-1987. doi: 10.1038/s41418-023-01192-3. Epub 2023 Jul 19. PubMed 37468549.
Backbone
  Vector backbone: pCMV-Tag2B
  Vector type: Mammalian Expression
Growth in bacteria
  Bacterial resistance: Kanamycin, 50 μg/mL
  Growth temperature: 37°C
  Growth strain: DH5alpha
  Copy number: High Copy
Gene/Insert
  Gene/Insert name: MAD2BP1
  Species: H. sapiens (human)
  Cloning method: Restriction Enzyme; 5′ cloning site EcoRI (unknown if destroyed); 3′ cloning site HindIII (unknown if destroyed)
Terms and licenses: Academic/Nonprofit Terms; Industry Terms: Not Available to Industry
How to cite: pCMV-FLAG-p31(comet) was a gift from Derrick Sek Tong Ong (Addgene plasmid # 221692 ; http://n2t.net/addgene:221692 ; RRID:Addgene_221692)
