[The description below was written by a language model from this plasmid's Addgene catalogue record and pLannotate feature annotations shown in this document.]
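Description:
pCMV-FLAG-p31(comet) is a mammalian expression plasmid built on the pCMV-Tag2B backbone that produces human p31(comet) carrying an N-terminal FLAG epitope. The catalogue lists the insert as MAD2BP1, while the feature annotation identifies the coding sequence as MAD2L1BP, the MAD2L1-binding protein also known as CMT2. The insert was placed between the EcoRI and HindIII sites of the polylinker. In the 5,143 nt sequenced record the open reading frame spans the numbering origin of the circular map. It sits immediately downstream of a short FLAG-matching segment (annotated as a fragment of 3xFLAG, consistent with a single FLAG tag) and remnants of the pBluescript-type multiple cloning site.

Transcription is driven by the human cytomegalovirus immediate-early enhancer and promoter. It is terminated by an SV40-derived region that contains small t intron and large T fragments followed by the SV40 polyadenylation signal. T3 and T7 phage promoters flank the cloning region and can serve for in vitro transcription or as sequencing landmarks.

A single NeoR/KanR gene (Tn5 aminoglycoside phosphotransferase) is preceded by both a bacterial bla promoter and the SV40 early promoter and is followed by the HSV TK polyadenylation signal. It therefore gives kanamycin resistance in E. coli and allows G418 selection of transfected mammalian cells. Propagation in bacteria relies on a high-copy ColE1/pUC-type origin, and an f1 origin is also present for single-stranded DNA production.

p31(comet) binds MAD2L1 and is thought to help silence the spindle assembly checkpoint. The construct suits overexpression, detection and FLAG-based pull-down of this protein in mammalian cells, and it was deposited with a study of mitotic checkpoint regulation in glioma.
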