Features (pLannotate 1.2.2; 21 found; start..end, strand, type, name):
    671..712     +  misc_feature   MCS (fragment): pBluescript multiple cloning site
    752..770     -  promoter       T7 promoter: promoter for bacteriophage T7 RNA polymerase
    780..819     +  CDS            lacZα (fragment): LacZα fragment of β-galactosidase; lacZ fragment
    829..884     +  intron         small t intron (fragment): SV40 (simian virus 40) small t antigen intron
    884..1021    +  CDS            large T antigen (fragment): large T antigen from SV40 (simian virus 40)
   1044..1165    +  polyA_signal   SV40 poly(A) signal: SV40 polyadenylation signal
   1199..1627    -  rep_origin     f1 ori (sequence partly withheld): f1 bacteriophage origin of replication; arrow indicates direction of (+) strand synthesis
   1654..1756    +  promoter       AmpR promoter: bla
   1760..2117    +  promoter       SV40 promoter: SV40 enhancer and early promoter
   2152..2946    +  CDS            NeoR/KanR: aminoglycoside phosphotransferase from Tn5; aph(3')-II (or nptII); confers resistance to neomycin, kanamycin, and G418 (Geneticin®)
   2967..3119    +  CDS            ble (fragment): BLE_KLEPN - Experimental evidence at protein level: Swiss-Prot protein existence level 1. Binding protein with a strong affinity to the bleomycin family of antibiotics. Binds to CL990; an antimitotic-antibiotic compound. From Klebsiella pneumoniae.
   3178..3225    +  polyA_signal   HSV TK poly(A) signal: herpes simplex virus thymidine kinase polyadenylation signal (Cole and Stacy, 1985)
   3316..3332    -  polyA_signal   bGH poly(A) signal (fragment): bovine growth hormone polyadenylation signal
   3554..4142    +  rep_origin     ori: high-copy-number ColE1/pMB1/pBR322/pUC origin of replication
   4317..4620    +  enhancer       CMV enhancer: human cytomegalovirus immediate early enhancer
   4621..4824    +  promoter       CMV promoter: human cytomegalovirus (CMV) immediate early promoter
   4870..4888    +  promoter       T3 promoter: promoter for bacteriophage T3 RNA polymerase
   4901..4924    +  misc_feature   MCS (fragment): pBluescript multiple cloning site
   4932..4956    +  CDS            3xFLAG (fragment): three tandem FLAG® epitope tags
   4965..4988    +  misc_feature   MCS (fragment): pBluescript multiple cloning site
   4989..667     +  CDS            MAD2L1BP (across the origin): MD2BP_HUMAN - Also known as CMT2, KIAA0110. Experimental evidence at protein level: Swiss-Prot protein existence level 1. May function to silence the spindle checkpoint and allow mitosis to proceed through anaphase by binding MAD2L1 after it has become dissociated from the MAD2L1-CDC20 complex. From Homo sapiens (Human).
>Addgene plasmid #221692 | pCMV-FLAG-p31(comet) | addgene full sequence | sequence record 439899 | Addgene NGS Result
AGACTGCATGGTACCAGTGGTGTTTCCTGGGCCTGTGAGCCAGGAAGGCTGCTGTCAGTTTACTTGTGAA
CTTCTAAAGCATATCATGTATCAACGCCAGCAGCTCCCTCTGCCCTATGAACAGCTTAAGCACTTTTACC
GAAAACCTTCTCCCCAGGCAGAGGAGATGCTGAAGAAGAAACCTCGGGCCACCACTGAGGTGAGCAGCAG
GAAATGCCAACAAGCCCTGGCAGAACTGGAGAGTGTCCTCAGCCACCTGGAGGACTTCTTTGCACGGACA
CTAGTACCGCGAGTGCTGATTCTCCTTGGGGGCAATGCCCTAAGCCCCAAGGAGTTCTATGAACTCGACT
TGTCTCTGCTGGCCCCCTACAGCGTGGACCAGAGCCTGAGCACAGCAGCTTGTTTGCGCCGTCTCTTCCG
AGCCATATTCATGGCTGATGCCTTTAGCGAGCTTCAGGCTCCTCCACTCATGGGCACCGTCGTCATGGCA
CAGGGACACCGCAACTGTGGAGAAGATTGGTTTCGACCCAAGCTCAACTATCGAGTGCCCAGCCGGGGCC
ATAAACTGACTGTGACCCTGTCATGTGGCAGACCTTCCATCCGAACCACGGCTTGGGAAGACTACATTTG
GTTCCAGGCACCAGTGACATTTAAAGGCTTCCGCGAGTGAAAGCTTATCGATACCGTCGACCTCGAGGGG
GGGCCCGGTACCTTAATTAATTAAGGTACCAGGTAAGTGTACCCAATTCGCCCTATAGTGAGTCGTATTA
CAATTCACTCGATCGCCCTTCCCAACAGTTGCGCAGCCTGAATGGCGAATGGAGATCCAATTTTTAAGTG
TATAATGTGTTAAACTACTGATTCTAATTGTTTGTGTATTTTAGATTCACAGTCCCAAGGCTCATTTCAG
GCCCCTCAGTCCTCACAGTCTGTTCATGATCATAATCAGCCATACCACATTTGTAGAGGTTTTACTTGCT
TTAAAAAACCTCCCACACCTCCCCCTGAACCTGAAACATAAAATGAATGCAATTGTTGTTGTTAACTTGT
TTATTGCAGCTTATAATGGTTACAAATAAAGCAATAGCATCACAAATTTCACAAATAAAGCATTTTTTTC
ACTGCATTCTAGTTGTGGTTTGTCCAAACTCATCAATGTATCTTAACGCGTAAATTGTAAGCGTTAATAT
TTTGTTAAAATTCGCGTTAAATTTTTGTTAAATCAGCTCATTTTTTAACCAATAGGCCGAAATCGGCAAA
ATCCCTTATAAATCAAAAGAATAGACCGAGATAGGGT
[37 nt withheld, positions 1298-1334]
AAAGAACGTGGACTCCAACGTCAAAGG
[49 nt withheld, positions 1362-1410]
T
[91 nt withheld, positions 1412-1502]
G
[124 nt withheld, positions 1504-1627]
CAGGTGGCACTTTTCGGGGAAATGTGCGCGGAACCCCTATTTGTTTATTTTTCTAAATACATTCAAATAT
GTATCCGCTCATGAGACAATAACCCTGATAAATGCTTCAATAATATTGAAAAAGGAAGAATCCTGAGGCG
GAAAGAACCAGCTGTGGAATGTGTGTCAGTTAGGGTGTGGAAAGTCCCCAGGCTCCCCAGCAGGCAGAAG
TATGCAAAGCATGCATCTCAATTAGTCAGCAACCAGGTGTGGAAAGTCCCCAGGCTCCCCAGCAGGCAGA
AGTATGCAAAGCATGCATCTCAATTAGTCAGCAACCATAGTCCCGCCCCTAACTCCGCCCATCCCGCCCC
TAACTCCGCCCAGTTCCGCCCATTCTCCGCCCCATGGCTGACTAATTTTTTTTATTTATGCAGAGGCCGA
GGCCGCCTCGGCCTCTGAGCTATTCCAGAAGTAGTGAGGAGGCTTTTTTGGAGGCCTAGGCTTTTGCAAA
GATCGATCAAGAGACAGGATGAGGATCGTTTCGCATGATTGAACAAGATGGATTGCACGCAGGTTCTCCG
GCCGCTTGGGTGGAGAGGCTATTCGGCTATGACTGGGCACAACAGACAATCGGCTGCTCTGATGCCGCCG
TGTTCCGGCTGTCAGCGCAGGGGCGCCCGGTTCTTTTTGTCAAGACCGACCTGTCCGGTGCCCTGAATGA
ACTGCAAGACGAGGCAGCGCGGCTATCGTGGCTGGCCACGACGGGCGTTCCTTGCGCAGCTGTGCTCGAC
GTTGTCACTGAAGCGGGAAGGGACTGGCTGCTATTGGGCGAAGTGCCGGGGCAGGATCTCCTGTCATCTC
ACCTTGCTCCTGCCGAGAAAGTATCCATCATGGCTGATGCAATGCGGCGGCTGCATACGCTTGATCCGGC
TACCTGCCCATTCGACCACCAAGCGAAACATCGCATCGAGCGAGCACGTACTCGGATGGAAGCCGGTCTT
GTCGATCAGGATGATCTGGACGAAGAACATCAGGGGCTCGCGCCAGCCGAACTGTTCGCCAGGCTCAAGG
CGAGCATGCCCGACGGCGAGGATCTCGTCGTGACCCATGGCGATGCCTGCTTGCCGAATATCATGGTGGA
AAATGGCCGCTTTTCTGGATTCATCGACTGTGGCCGGCTGGGTGTGGCGGACCGCTATCAGGACATAGCG
TTGGCTACCCGTGATATTGCTGAAGAACTTGGCGGCGAATGGGCTGACCGCTTCCTCGTGCTTTACGGTA
TCGCCGCTCCCGATTCGCAGCGCATCGCCTTCTATCGCCTTCTTGACGAGTTCTTCTGAGCGGGACTCTG
GGGTTCGAAATGACCGACCAAGCGACGCCCAACCTGCCATCACGAGATTTCGATTCCACCGCCGCCTTCT
ATGAAAGGTTGGGCTTCGGAATCGTTTTCCGGGACGCCGGCTGGATGATCCTCCAGCGCGGGGATCTCAT
GCTGGAGTTCTTCGCCCACCCTAGGGGGAGGCTAACTGAAACACGGAAGGAGACAATACCGGAAGGAACC
CGCGCTATGACGGCAATAAAAAGACAGAATAAAACGCACGGTGTTGGGTCGTTTGTTCATAAACGCGGGG
TTCGGTCCCAGGGCTGGCACTCTGTCGATACCCCACCGAGACCCCATTGGGGCCAATACGCCCGCGTTTC
TTCCTTTTCCCCACCCCACCCCCCAAGTTCGGGTGAAGGCCCAGGGCTCGCAGCCAACGTCGGGGCGGCA
GGCCCTGCCATAGCCTCAGGTTACTCATATATACTTTAGATTGATTTAAAACTTCATTTTTAATTTAAAA
GGATCTAGGTGAAGATCCTTTTTGATAATCTCATGACCAAAATCCCTTAACGTGAGTTTTCGTTCCACTG
AGCGTCAGACCCCGTAGAAAAGATCAAAGGATCTTCTTGAGATCCTTTTTTTCTGCGCGTAATCTGCTGC
TTGCAAACAAAAAAACCACCGCTACCAGCGGTGGTTTGTTTGCCGGATCAAGAGCTACCAACTCTTTTTC
CGAAGGTAACTGGCTTCAGCAGAGCGCAGATACCAAATACTGTTCTTCTAGTGTAGCCGTAGTTAGGCCA
CCACTTCAAGAACTCTGTAGCACCGCCTACATACCTCGCTCTGCTAATCCTGTTACCAGTGGCTGCTGCC
AGTGGCGATAAGTCGTGTCTTACCGGGTTGGACTCAAGACGATAGTTACCGGATAAGGCGCAGCGGTCGG
GCTGAACGGGGGGTTCGTGCACACAGCCCAGCTTGGAGCGAACGACCTACACCGAACTGAGATACCTACA
GCGTGAGCTATGAGAAAGCGCCACGCTTCCCGAAGGGAGAAAGGCGGACAGGTATCCGGTAAGCGGCAGG
GTCGGAACAGGAGAGCGCACGAGGGAGCTTCCAGGGGGAAACGCCTGGTATCTTTATAGTCCTGTCGGGT
TTCGCCACCTCTGACTTGAGCGTCGATTTTTGTGATGCTCGTCAGGGGGGCGGAGCCTATGGAAAAACGC
CAGCAACGCGGCCTTTTTACGGTTCCTGGCCTTTTGCTGGCCTTTTGCTCACATGTTCTTTCCTGCGTTA
TCCCCTGATTCTGTGGATAACCGTATTACCGCCATGCATTAGTTATTAATAGTAATCAATTACGGGGTCA
TTAGTTCATAGCCCATATATGGAGTTCCGCGTTACATAACTTACGGTAAATGGCCCGCCTGGCTGACCGC
CCAACGACCCCCGCCCATTGACGTCAATAATGACGTATGTTCCCATAGTAACGCCAATAGGGACTTTCCA
TTGACGTCAATGGGTGGAGTATTTACGGTAAACTGCCCACTTGGCAGTACATCAAGTGTATCATATGCCA
AGTACGCCCCCTATTGACGTCAATGACGGTAAATGGCCCGCCTGGCATTATGCCCAGTACATGACCTTAT
GGGACTTTCCTACTTGGCAGTACATCTACGTATTAGTCATCGCTATTACCATGGTGATGCGGTTTTGGCA
GTACATCAATGGGCGTGGATAGCGGTTTGACTCACGGGGATTTCCAAGTCTCCACCCCATTGACGTCAAT
GGGAGTTTGTTTTGGCACCAAAATCAACGGGACTTTCCAAAATGTCGTAACAACTCCGCCCCATTGACGC
AAATGGGCGGTAGGCGTGTACGGTGGGAGGTCTATATAAGCAGAGCTGGTTTAGTGAACCGTCAGATCCG
CTAGCGATTACGCCAAGCTCGAAATTAACCCTCACTAAAGGGAACAAAAGCTGGAGCTCCACCGCGGTGG
CGGCCGCCACCATGGATTACAAGGATGACGACGATAAGAGCCCGGGCGGATCCCCCGGGCTGCAGGAATT
CATGGCGGCGCCGGAGGCGGAGGTTCTGTCCTCAGCCGCAGTCCCTGATTTGGAGTGGTATGAGAAGTCC
GAAGAAACTCACGCCTCCCAGATAGAACTACTTGAGACAAGCTCTACGCAGGAACCTCTCAACGCTTCGG
AGGCCTTTTGCCCAAG
